>Addgene plasmid #230836 | pGH518 | addgene full sequence | sequence record 458482 | Addgene NGS Result
GTCGACGGATCGGGAGATCTCCCGATCCCCTATGGTGCACTCTCAGTACAATCTGCTCTGATGCCGCATA
GTTAAGCCAGTATCTGCTCCCTGCTTGTGTGTTGGAGGTCGCTGAGTAGTGCGCGAGCAAAATTTAAGCT
ACAACAAGGCAAGGCTTGACCGACAATTGCATGAAGAATCTGCTTAGGGTTAGGCGTTTTGCGCTGCTTC
GCGATGTACGGGCCAGATATACGCGTTGACATTGATTATTGACTAGTTATTAATAGTAATCAATTACGGG
GTCATTAGTTCATAGCCCATATATGGAGTTCCGCGTTACATAACTTACGGTAAATGGCCCGCCTGGCTGA
CCGCCCAACGACCCCCGCCCATTGACGTCAATAATGACGTATGTTCCCATAGTAACGCCAATAGGGACTT
TCCATTGACGTCAATGGGTGGAGTATTTACGGTAAACTGCCCACTTGGCAGTACATCAAGTGTATCATAT
GCCAAGTACGCCCCCTATTGACGTCAATGACGGTAAATGGCCCGCCTGGCATTATGCCCAGTACATGACC
TTATGGGACTTTCCTACTTGGCAGTACATCTACGTATTAGTCATCGCTATTACCATGGTGATGCGGTTTT
GGCAGTACATCAATGGGCGTGGATAGCGGTTTGACTCACGGGGATTTCCAAGTCTCCACCCCATTGACGT
CAATGGGAGTTTGTTTTGGCACCAAAATCAACGGGACTTTCCAAAATGTCGTAACAACTCCGCCCCATTG
ACGCAAATGGGCGGTAGGCGTGTACGGTGGGAGGTCTATATAAGCAGCGCGTTTTGCCTGTACTGGGTCT
CTCTGGTTAGACCAGATCTGAGCCTGGGAGCTCTCTGGCTAACTAGGGAACCCACTGCTTAAGCCTCAAT
AAAGCTTGCCTTGAGTGCTTCAAGTAGTGTGTGCCCGTCTGTTGTGTGACTCTGGTAACTAGAGATCCCT
CAGACCCTTTTAGTCAGTGTGGAAAATCTCTAGCAGTGGCGCCCGAACAGGGACTTGAAAGCGAAAGGGA
AACCAGAGGAGCTCTCTCGACGCAGGACTCGGCTTGCTGAAGCGCGCACGGCAAGAGGCGAGGGGCGGCG
ACTGGTGAGTACGCCAAAAATTTTGACTAGCGGAGGCTAGAAGGAGAGAGATGGGTGCGAGAGCGTCAGT
ATTAAGCGGGGGAGAATTAGATCGCGATGGGAAAAAATTCGGTTAAGGCCAGGGGGAAAGAAAAAATATA
AATTAAAACATATAGTATGGGCAAGCAGGGAGCTAGAACGATTCGCAGTTAATCCTGGCCTGTTAGAAAC
ATCAGAAGGCTGTAGACAAATACTGGGACAGCTACAACCATCCCTTCAGACAGGATCAGAAGAACTTAGA
TCATTATATAATACAGTAGCAACCCTCTATTGTGTGCATCAAAGGATAGAGATAAAAGACACCAAGGAAG
CTTTAGACAAGATAGAGGAAGAGCAAAACAAAAGTAAGACCACCGCACAGCAAGCGGCCGCTGATCTTCA
GACCTGGAGGAGGAGATATGAGGGACAATTGGAGAAGTGAATTATATAAATATAAAGTAGTAAAAATTGA
ACCATTAGGAGTAGCACCCACCAAGGCAAAGAGAAGAGTGGTGCAGAGAGAAAAAAGAGCAGTGGGAATA
GGAGCTTTGTTCCTTGGGTTCTTGGGAGCAGCAGGAAGCACTATGGGCGCAGCGTCAATGACGCTGACGG
TACAGGCCAGACAATTATTGTCTGGTATAGTGCAGCAGCAGAACAATTTGCTGAGGGCTATTGAGGCGCA
ACAGCATCTGTTGCAACTCACAGTCTGGGGCATCAAGCAGCTCCAGGCAAGAATCCTGGCTGTGGAAAGA
TACCTAAAGGATCAACAGCTCCTGGGGATTTGGGGTTGCTCTGGAAAACTCATTTGCACCACTGCTGTGC
CTTGGAATGCTAGTTGGAGTAATAAATCTCTGGAACAGATTTGGAATCACACGACCTGGATGGAGTGGGA
CAGAGAAATTAACAATTACACAAGCTTAATACACTCCTTAATTGAAGAATCGCAAAACCAGCAAGAAAAG
AATGAACAAGAATTATTGGAATTAGATAAATGGGCAAGTTTGTGGAATTGGTTTAACATAACAAATTGGC
TGTGGTATATAAAATTATTCATAATGATAGTAGGAGGCTTGGTAGGTTTAAGAATAGTTTTTGCTGTACT
TTCTATAGTGAATAGAGTTAGGCAGGGATATTCACCATTATCGTTTCAGACCCACCTCCCAACCCCGAGG
GGACCCGACAGGCCCGAAGGAATAGAAGAAGAAGGTGGAGAGAGAGACAGAGACAGATCCATTCGATTAG
TGAACGGATCGGCACTGCGTGCGCCAATTCTGCAGACAAATGGCAGTATTCATCCACAATTTTAAAAGAA
AAGGGGGGATTGGGGGGTACAGTGCAGGGGAAAGAATAGTAGACATAATAGCAACAGACATACAAACTAA
AGAATTACAAAAACAAATTACAAAAATTCAAAATTTTCGGGTTTATTACAGGGACAGCAGAGATCCAGTT
TGGTTAATTAGCTAGCTGCAAAGATGGATAAAGTTTTAAACAGAGAGGAATCTTTGCAGCTAATGGACCT
TCTAGGTCTTGAAAGGAGTGGGAATTGGCTCCGGTGCCCGTCAGTGGGCAGAGCGCACATCGCCCACAGT
CCCCGAGAAGTTGGGGGGAGGGGTCGGCAATTGAACCGGTGCCTAGAGAAGGTGGCGCGGGGTAAACTGG
GAAAGTGATGTCGTGTACTGGCTCCGCCTTTTTCCCGAGGGTGGGGGAGAACCGTATATAAGTGCAGTAG
TCGCCGTGAACGTTCTTTTTCGCAACGGGTTTGCCGCCAGAACACAGGTAAGTGCCGTGTGTGGTTCCCG
CGGGCCTGGCCTCTTTACGGGTTATGGCCCTTGCGTGCCTTGAATTACTTCCACCTGGCTGCAGTACGTG
ATTCTTGATCCCGAGCTTCGGGTTGGAAGTGGGTGGGAGAGTTCGAGGCCTTGCGCTTAAGGAGCCCCTT
CGCCTCGTGCTTGAGTTGAGGCCTGGCCTGGGCGCTGGGGCCGCCGCGTGCGAATCTGGTGGCACCTTCG
CGCCTGTCTCGCTGCTTTCGATAAGTCTCTAGCCATTTAAAATTTTTGATGACCTGCTGCGACGCTTTTT
TTCTGGCAAGATAGTCTTGTAAATGCGGGCCAAGATCTGCACACTGGTATTTCGGTTTTTGGGGCCGCGG
GCGGCGACGGGGCCCGTGCGTCCCAGCGCACATGTTCGGCGAGGCGGGGCCTGCGAGCGCGGCCACCGAG
AATCGGACGGGGGTAGTCTCAAGCTGGCCGGCCTGCTCTGGTGCCTGGCCTCGCGCCGCCGTGTATCGCC
CCGCCCTGGGCGGCAAGGCTGGCCCGGTCGGCACCAGTTGCGTGAGCGGAAAGATGGCCGCTTCCCGGCC
CTGCTGCAGGGAGCTCAAAATGAAGGACGCGGCGCTCGGGAGAGCGGGCGGGTGAGTCACCCACACAAAG
GAAAAGGGCCTTTCCGTCCTCAGCCGTCGCTTCATGTGACTCCACGGAGTACCGGGCGCCGTCCAGGCAC
CTCGATTAGTTCTCGAGCTTTTGGAGTACGTCGTCTTTAGGTTGGGGGGAGGGGTTTTATGCGATGGAGT
TTCCCCACACTGAGTGGGTGGAGACTGAAGTTAGGCCAGCTTGGCACTTGATGTAATTCTCCTTGGAATT
TGCCCTTTTTGAGTTTGGATCTTGGTTCATTCTCAAGCCTCAGACAGTGGTTCAAAGTTTTTTTCTTCCA
TTTCAGGTGTCGTGACGTACGGCCACCATGGCTTCAAACTTTACTCAGTTCGTGCTCGTGGACAATGGTG
GGACAGGGGATGTGACAGTGGCTCCTTCTAATTTCGCTAATGGGGTGGCAGAGTGGATCAGCTCCAACTC
ACGGAGCCAGGCCTACAAGGTGACATGCAGCGTCAGGCAGTCTAGTGCCCAGAAGAGAAAGTATACCATC
AAGGTGGAGGTCCCCAAAGTGGCTACCCAGACAGTGGGCGGAGTCGAACTGCCTGTCGCCGCTTGGAGGT
CCTACCTGAACATGGAGCTCACTATCCCAATTTTCGCTACCAATTCTGACTGTGAACTCATCGTGAAGGC
AATGCAGGGGCTCCTCAAAGACGGTAATCCTATCCCTTCCGCCATCGCCGCTAACTCAGGTATCTACAGC
GCTGGAGGAGGTGGAAGCGGAGGAGGAGGAAGCGGAGGAGGAGGTAGCGGACCTAAGAAAAAGAGGAAGG
TGGCGGCCGCTGGATCCATGGACAGCCTCTTGATGAACCGGAGGGAGTTTCTTTACCAATTCAAAAATGT
CCGCTGGGCTAAGGGTCGGCGTGAGACCTACCTGTGCTACGTAGTGAAGAGGCGTGACAGTGCTACATCC
TTTTCACTGGACTTTGGTTATCTTCGCAATAAGAACGGCTGCCACGTGGAATTGCTCTTCCTCCGCTACA
TCTCGGACTGGGACCTAGACCCTGGCCGCTGCTACCGCGTCACCTGGTTCATCTCCTGGAGCCCCTGCTA
CGACTGTGCCCGACATGTGGCCGACTTTCTGCGAGGGAACCCCAACCTCAGTCTGAGGATCTTCACCGCG
CGCCTCTACTTCTGTGAGGACCGCAAGGCTGAGCCCGAGGGGCTGCGGCGGCTGCACCGCGCCGGGGTGC
AAATAGCCATCATGACCTTCAAAGATTATTTTTACTGCTGGAATACTTTTGTAGAAAACCACGGAAGAAC
TTTCAAAGCCTGGGAAGGGCTGCATGAAAATTCAGTTCGTCTCTCCAGACAGCTTCGGCGCATCCTTTTG
CCCCTGTATGAGGTTGATGACTTACGAGACGCATTTCGTACTTGTACAGGCAGTGGAGAGGGCAGAGGAA
GTCTGCTAACATGCGGTGACGTCGAGGAGAATCCTGGCCCACCGGTCGCCACCATGGTGAGCAAGGGCGA
GGAGCTGTTCACCGGGGTGGTGCCCATCCTGGTCGAGCTGGACGGCGACGTAAACGGCCACAAGTTCAGC
GTGTCTGGCGAGGGCGAGGGCGATGCCACCTACGGCAAGCTGACCCTGAAGTTCATCTGCACCACCGGCA
AGCTGCCCGTGCCCTGGCCCACCCTCGTGACCACCCTGACCTACGGCGTGCAGTGCTTCAGCCGCTACCC
CGACCACATGAAGCAGCACGACTTCTTCAAGTCCGCCATGCCCGAAGGCTACGTCCAGGAGCGCACCATC
TTCTTCAAGGACGACGGCAACTACAAGACCCGCGCCGAGGTGAAGTTCGAGGGCGACACCCTGGTGAACC
GCATCGAGCTGAAGGGCATCGACTTCAAGGAGGACGGCAACATCCTGGGGCACAAGCTGGAGTACAACTA
CAACAGCCACAACGTCTATATCATGGCCGACAAGCAGAAGAACGGCATCAAGGCGAACTTCAAGATCCGC
CACAACATCGAGGACGGCAGCGTGCAGCTCGCCGACCACTACCAGCAGAACACCCCCATCGGCGACGGCC
CCGTGCTGCTGCCCGACAACCACTACCTGAGCACCCAGTCCGCCCTGAGCAAAGACCCCAACGAGAAGCG
CGATCACATGGTCCTGCTGGAGTTCGTGACCGCCGCCGGGATCACTCTCGGCATGGACGAGCTCTACAAG
TAAGAGAATTCGATATCAAGCTTATCGGTAATCAACCTCTGGATTACAAAATTTGTGAAAGATTGACTGG
TATTCTTAACTATGTTGCTCCTTTTACGCTATGTGGATACGCTGCTTTAATGCCTTTGTATCATGCTATT
GCTTCCCGTATGGCTTTCATTTTCTCCTCCTTGTATAAATCCTGGTTGCTGTCTCTTTATGAGGAGTTGT
GGCCCGTTGTCAGGCAACGTGGCGTGGTGTGCACTGTGTTTGCTGACGCAACCCCCACTGGTTGGGGCAT
TGCCACCACCTGTCAGCTCCTTTCCGGGACTTTCGCTTTCCCCCTCCCTATTGCCACGGCGGAACTCATC
GCCGCCTGCCTTGCCCGCTGCTGGACAGGGGCTCGGCTGTTGGGCACTGACAATTCCGTGGTGTTGTCGG
GGAAATCATCGTCCTTTCCTTGGCTGCTCGCCTGTGTTGCCACCTGGATTCTGCGCGGGACGTCCTTCTG
CTACGTCCCTTCGGCCCTCAATCCAGCGGACCTTCCTTCCCGCGGCCTGCTGCCGGCTCTGCGGCCTCTT
CCGCGTCTTCGCCTTCGCCCTCAGACGAGTCGGATCTCCCTTTGGGCCGCCTCCCCGCATCGATACCGTC
GACCTCGAGACCTAGAAAAACATGGAGCAATCACAAGTAGCAATACAGCAGCTACCAATGCTGATTGTGC
CTGGCTAGAAGCACAAGAGGAGGAGGAGGTGGGTTTTCCAGTCACACCTCAGGTACCTTTAAGACCAATG
ACTTACAAGGCAGCTGTAGATCTTAGCCACTTTTTAAAAGAAAAGGGGGGACTGGAAGGGCTAATTCACT
CCCAACGAAGACAAGATATCCTTGATCTGTGGATCTACCACACACAAGGCTACTTCCCTGATTGGCAGAA
CTACACACCAGGGCCAGGGATCAGATATCCACTGACCTTTGGATGGTGCTACAAGCTAGTACCAGTTGAG
CAAGAGAAGGTAGAAGAAGCCAATGAAGGAGAGAACACCCGCTTGTTACACCCTGTGAGCCTGCATGGGA
TGGATGACCCGGAGAGAGAAGTATTAGAGTGGAGGTTTGACAGCCGCCTAGCATTTCATCACATGGCCCG
AGAGCTGCATCCGGACTGTACTGGGTCTCTCTGGTTAGACCAGATCTGAGCCTGGGAGCTCTCTGGCTAA
CTAGGGAACCCACTGCTTAAGCCTCAATAAAGCTTGCCTTGAGTGCTTCAAGTAGTGTGTGCCCGTCTGT
TGTGTGACTCTGGTAACTAGAGATCCCTCAGACCCTTTTAGTCAGTGTGGAAAATCTCTAGCAGGGCCCG
TTTAAACCCGCTGATCAGCCTCGACTGTGCCTTCTAGTTGCCAGCCATCTGTTGTTTGCCCCTCCCCCGT
GCCTTCCTTGACCCTGGAAGGTGCCACTCCCACTGTCCTTTCCTAATAAAATGAGGAAATTGCATCGCAT
TGTCTGAGTAGGTGTCATTCTATTCTGGGGGGTGGGGTGGGGCAGGACAGCAAGGGGGAGGATTGGGAAG
ACAATAGCAGGCATGCTGGGGATGCGGTGGGCTCTATGGCTTCTGAGGCGGAAAGAACCAGCTGGGGCTC
TAGGGGGTATCCCC
[124 nt withheld, positions 7365-7488]
C
[91 nt withheld, positions 7490-7580]
A
[49 nt withheld, positions 7582-7630]
CCTTTGACGTTGGAGTCCACGTTCTTT
[37 nt withheld, positions 7658-7694]
ACCCTATCTCGGTCTATTCTTTTGATTTATAAGGGATTTTGCCGATTTCGGCCTATTGGTTAAAAAATGA
GCTGATTTAACAAAAATTTAACGCGAATTAATTCTGTGGAATGTGTGTCAGTTAGGGTGTGGAAAGTCCC
CAGGCTCCCCAGCAGGCAGAAGTATGCAAAGCATGCATCTCAATTAGTCAGCAACCAGGTGTGGAAAGTC
CCCAGGCTCCCCAGCAGGCAGAAGTATGCAAAGCATGCATCTCAATTAGTCAGCAACCATAGTCCCGCCC
CTAACTCCGCCCATCCCGCCCCTAACTCCGCCCAGTTCCGCCCATTCTCCGCCCCATGGCTGACTAATTT
TTTTTATTTATGCAGAGGCCGAGGCCGCCTCTGCCTCTGAGCTATTCCAGAAGTAGTGAGGAGGCTTTTT
TGGAGGCCTAGGCTTTTGCAAAAAGCTCCCGGGAGCTTGTATATCCATTTTCGGATCTGATCAGCACGTG
TTGACAATTAATCATCGGCATAGTATATCGGCATAGTATAATACGACAAGGTGAGGAACTAAACCATGGC
CAAGTTGACCAGTGCCGTTCCGGTGCTCACCGCGCGCGACGTCGCCGGAGCGGTCGAGTTCTGGACCGAC
CGGCTCGGGTTCTCCCGGGACTTCGTGGAGGACGACTTCGCCGGTGTGGTCCGGGACGACGTGACCCTGT
TCATCAGCGCGGTCCAGGACCAGGTGGTGCCGGACAACACCCTGGCCTGGGTGTGGGTGCGCGGCCTGGA
CGAGCTGTACGCCGAGTGGTCGGAGGTCGTGTCCACGAACTTCCGGGACGCCTCCGGGCCGGCCATGACC
GAGATCGGCGAGCAGCCGTGGGGGCGGGAGTTCGCCCTGCGCGACCCGGCCGGCAACTGCGTGCACTTCG
TGGCCGAGGAGCAGGACTGACACGTGCTACGAGATTTCGATTCCACCGCCGCCTTCTATGAAAGGTTGGG
CTTCGGAATCGTTTTCCGGGACGCCGGCTGGATGATCCTCCAGCGCGGGGATCTCATGCTGGAGTTCTTC
GCCCACCCCAACTTGTTTATTGCAGCTTATAATGGTTACAAATAAAGCAATAGCATCACAAATTTCACAA
ATAAAGCATTTTTTTCACTGCATTCTAGTTGTGGTTTGTCCAAACTCATCAATGTATCTTATCATGTCTG
TATACCGTCGACCTCTAGCTAGAGCTTGGCGTAATCATGGTCATAGCTGTTTCCTGTGTGAAATTGTTAT
CCGCTCACAATTCCACACAACATACGAGCCGGAAGCATAAAGTGTAAAGCCTGGGGTGCCTAATGAGTGA
GCTAACTCACATTAATTGCGTTGCGCTCACTGCCCGCTTTCCAGTCGGGAAACCTGTCGTGCCAGCTGCA
TTAATGAATCGGCCAACGCGCGGGGAGAGGCGGTTTGCGTATTGGGCGCTCTTCCGCTTCCTCGCTCACT
GACTCGCTGCGCTCGGTCGTTCGGCTGCGGCGAGCGGTATCAGCTCACTCAAAGGCGGTAATACGGTTAT
CCACAGAATCAGGGGATAACGCAGGAAAGAACATGTGAGCAAAAGGCCAGCAAAAGGCCAGGAACCGTAA
AAAGGCCGCGTTGCTGGCGTTTTTCCATAGGCTCCGCCCCCCTGACGAGCATCACAAAAATCGACGCTCA
AGTCAGAGGTGGCGAAACCCGACAGGACTATAAAGATACCAGGCGTTTCCCCCTGGAAGCTCCCTCGTGC
GCTCTCCTGTTCCGACCCTGCCGCTTACCGGATACCTGTCCGCCTTTCTCCCTTCGGGAAGCGTGGCGCT
TTCTCATAGCTCACGCTGTAGGTATCTCAGTTCGGTGTAGGTCGTTCGCTCCAAGCTGGGCTGTGTGCAC
GAACCCCCCGTTCAGCCCGACCGCTGCGCCTTATCCGGTAACTATCGTCTTGAGTCCAACCCGGTAAGAC
ACGACTTATCGCCACTGGCAGCAGCCACTGGTAACAGGATTAGCAGAGCGAGGTATGTAGGCGGTGCTAC
AGAGTTCTTGAAGTGGTGGCCTAACTACGGCTACACTAGAAGAACAGTATTTGGTATCTGCGCTCTGCTG
AAGCCAGTTACCTTCGGAAAAAGAGTTGGTAGCTCTTGATCCGGCAAACAAACCACCGCTGGTAGCGGTG
GTTTTTTTGTTTGCAAGCAGCAGATTACGCGCAGAAAAAAAGGATCTCAAGAAGATCCTTTGATCTTTTC
TACGGGGTCTGACGCTCAGTGGAACGAAAACTCACGTTAAGGGATTTTGGTCATGAGATTATCAAAAAGG
ATCTTCACCTAGATCCTTTTAAATTAAAAATGAAGTTTTAAATCAATCTAAAGTATATATGAGTAAACTT
GGTCTGACAGTTACCAATGCTTAATCAGTGAGGCACCTATCTCAGCGATCTGTCTATTTCGTTCATCCAT
AGTTGCCTGACTCCCCGTCGTGTAGATAACTACGATACGGGAGGGCTTACCATCTGGCCCCAGTGCTGCA
ATGATACCGCGAGACCCACGCTCACCGGCTCCAGATTTATCAGCAATAAACCAGCCAGCCGGAAGGGCCG
AGCGCAGAAGTGGTCCTGCAACTTTATCCGCCTCCATCCAGTCTATTAATTGTTGCCGGGAAGCTAGAGT
AAGTAGTTCGCCAGTTAATAGTTTGCGCAACGTTGTTGCCATTGCTACAGGCATCGTGGTGTCACGCTCG
TCGTTTGGTATGGCTTCATTCAGCTCCGGTTCCCAACGATCAAGGCGAGTTACATGATCCCCCATGTTGT
GCAAAAAAGCGGTTAGCTCCTTCGGTCCTCCGATCGTTGTCAGAAGTAAGTTGGCCGCAGTGTTATCACT
CATGGTTATGGCAGCACTGCATAATTCTCTTACTGTCATGCCATCCGTAAGATGCTTTTCTGTGACTGGT
GAGTACTCAACCAAGTCATTCTGAGAATAGTGTATGCGGCGACCGAGTTGCTCTTGCCCGGCGTCAATAC
GGGATAATACCGCGCCACATAGCAGAACTTTAAAAGTGCTCATCATTGGAAAACGTTCTTCGGGGCGAAA
ACTCTCAAGGATCTTACCGCTGTTGAGATCCAGTTCGATGTAACCCACTCGTGCACCCAACTGATCTTCA
GCATCTTTTACTTTCACCAGCGTTTCTGGGTGAGCAAAAACAGGAAGGCAAAATGCCGCAAAAAAGGGAA
TAAGGGCGACACGGAAATGTTGAATACTCATACTCTTCCTTTTTCAATATTATTGAAGCATTTATCAGGG
TTATTGTCTCATGAGCGGATACATATTTGAATGTATTTAGAAAAATAAACAAATAGGGGTTCCGCGCACA
TTTCCCCGAAAAGTGCCACCTGAC
Features (pLannotate 1.2.2; 35 found; start..end, strand, type, name):
     31..83      -  misc_feature   bom (fragment): basis of mobility region from pBR322
    238..617     +  enhancer       CMV enhancer: human cytomegalovirus immediate early enhancer
    618..817     +  promoter       CMV promoter: human cytomegalovirus (CMV) immediate early promoter
    835..1015    +  LTR            5' LTR (truncated): truncated 5' long terminal repeat (LTR) from HIV-1
   1062..1187    +  misc_feature   HIV-1 Ψ: packaging signal of human immunodeficiency virus type 1
   1171..1534    +  CDS            HIV-1 gag (fragment): gag protein from human immunodeficiency virus 1; gag
   1680..1913    +  misc_feature   RRE: The Rev response element (RRE) of HIV-1 allows for Rev-dependent mRNA export from the nucleus to the cytoplasm.
   2290..2390    +  CDS            Rev (fragment): human immunodeficiency virus 1 (HIV-1) Rev protein; rev; enhances nuclear export of unspliced and incompletely spliced viral mRNAs
   2440..2557    +  misc_feature   cPPT/CTS: central polypurine tract and central termination sequence of HIV-1
   2614..2680    +  CDS            small t antigen (fragment): SV40 (simian virus 40) small t antigen
   2706..2917    +  promoter       EF-1α core promoter: core promoter for human elongation factor EF-1α
   2918..3027    +  intron         EF-1α intron A (fragment): intron upstream of the start codon of human EF-1α
   3653..3856    +  intron         EF-1α intron A: truncated intron upstream of the start codon of human EF-1α
   3878..4267    +  CDS            CAPSD_BPMS2: Experimental evidence at protein level: Swiss-Prot protein existence level 1. Acts as a translational repressor of viral replicase synthesis late in infection. This latter function is the result of capsid protein interaction with an RNA hairpin which contains the replicase ribosome-binding site. From Escherichia phage MS2 (Bacteriophage MS2).
   4358..4943    +  CDS            AID (fragment): human activation-induced cytidine deaminase (Dickerson et al., 2003); AICDA
   5024..5743    +  CDS            EGFP: the original enhanced GFP (Yang et al., 1996) mammalian codon-optimized
   5746..5767    +  misc_feature   MCS (fragment): pBluescript multiple cloning site
   5770..6358    +  misc_feature   WPRE: woodchuck hepatitis virus posttranscriptional regulatory element
   6295..6876    +  CDS            nef (fragment): NEF_HV1H2 - Experimental evidence at protein level: Swiss-Prot protein existence level 1. Extracellular Nef protein targets CD4(+) T-lymphocytes for apoptosis by interacting with CXCR4 surface receptors. From Human immunodeficiency virus type 1 group M subtype B (isolate HXB2) (HIV-1).
   6883..7063    +  LTR            5' LTR (truncated): truncated 5' long terminal repeat (LTR) from HIV-1
   7095..7319    +  polyA_signal   bGH poly(A) signal: bovine growth hormone polyadenylation signal
   7323..7344    +  promoter       SV40 promoter (fragment): SV40 enhancer and early promoter
   7365..7793    +  rep_origin     f1 ori (sequence partly withheld): f1 bacteriophage origin of replication; arrow indicates direction of (+) strand synthesis
   7807..8136    +  promoter       SV40 promoter: SV40 enhancer and early promoter
   8184..8231    +  promoter       EM7 promoter: synthetic bacterial promoter&nbsp
   8250..8624    +  CDS            BleoR: antibiotic-binding protein; Sh ble from Streptoalloteichus hindustanus; confers resistance to bleomycin, phleomycin, and Zeocin™
   8634..8759    +  CDS            ble (fragment): BLE_KLEPN - Experimental evidence at protein level: Swiss-Prot protein existence level 1. Binding protein with a strong affinity to the bleomycin family of antibiotics. Binds to CL990; an antimitotic-antibiotic compound. From Klebsiella pneumoniae.
   8754..8875    +  polyA_signal   SV40 poly(A) signal: SV40 polyadenylation signal
   8946..8968    -  protein_bind   lac operator (fragment): The lac repressor binds to the lac operator to inhibit transcription in E. coli. This inhibition can be relieved by adding lactose or isopropyl-β-D-thiogalactopyranoside (IPTG). lac repressor encoded by lacI
   8972..9002    -  promoter       lac promoter: promoter for the E. coli lac operon
   9017..9038    -  protein_bind   CAP binding site: CAP binding activates transcription in the presence of cAMP. E. coli catabolite activator protein
   9051..9143    -  CDS            lacI (fragment): lac repressor; lacI; The lac repressor binds to the lac operator to inhibit transcription in E. coli. This inhibition can be relieved by adding lactose or isopropyl-β-D-thiogalactopyranoside (IPTG).
   9326..9914    -  rep_origin     ori: high-copy-number ColE1/pMB1/pBR322/pUC origin of replication
  10085..10945   -  CDS            AmpR: β-lactamase; bla; confers resistance to ampicillin, carbenicillin, and related antibiotics
  10946..11050   -  promoter       AmpR promoter: bla
