[The description below was written by a language model from this plasmid's Addgene catalogue record and pLannotate feature annotations shown in this document.]
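Description:
pGH518 is a lentiviral transfer plasmid for mammalian expression, built on the pGH335 backbone and carrying an EF-1α-driven MS2-AID*-T2A-GFP-WPRE cassette. It is propagated in E. coli through a high-copy ColE1/pUC-type origin with ampicillin selection (AmpR), and the backbone also holds an f1 origin and an SV40/EM7-driven bleomycin/Zeocin resistance gene that lies outside the viral genome. A CMV enhancer/promoter fused to a truncated HIV-1 5' LTR drives production of the genomic RNA in packaging cells. The Ψ packaging signal with a gag fragment, the RRE and the cPPT/CTS support encapsidation, Rev-dependent nuclear export and nuclear import. A truncated 3' LTR followed by a bGH polyadenylation signal closes the viral unit.

Within the provirus, the EF-1α core promoter and its intron A express the bacteriophage MS2 coat protein joined to a fragment of human activation-induced cytidine deaminase (the AID* variant; the record does not define its mutations). The MS2 coat protein binds MS2 RNA hairpins, so the deaminase can presumably be recruited to guide RNAs carrying such hairpins. This fits the associated work on optimizing diversifying base editors for high-throughput mutational scanning. According to the stated purpose, a T2A peptide links the fusion to EGFP, although this short element is not annotated in the feature table. EGFP is therefore made from the same transcript as a separate protein, marking transduced cells and serving as the listed selectable marker. The downstream WPRE enhances transcript stability and expression. One inconsistency stands out: the backbone-modification field states that PmCDA1 replaced dCas9, whereas the insert name and the sequence annotation both indicate AID, with no PmCDA1 feature detected.
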