Addgene plasmid #230836: pGH518
Purpose: Ef1a-MS2-AID*-T2A-GFP-wPRE
Depositing lab: Gaelen Hess. Depositing organization: University of Wisconsin, Madison. Publication: Toward optimizing diversifying base editors for high-throughput mutational scanning studies. Schwartz CI, Abell NS, Li A, Aradhana, Tycko J, Truong A, Montgomery SB, Hess GT. Nucleic Acids Res. 2025 Jun 20;53(12):gkaf620. doi: 10.1093/nar/gkaf620. PubMed 40613705.
Backbone
  Vector backbone: pGH335
  Modifications to backbone: Inserted PmCDA1 instead of dCas9
  Vector type: Mammalian Expression, Lentiviral
  Selectable markers: EGFP
Growth in bacteria
  Bacterial resistance: Ampicillin, 100 μg/mL
  Growth temperature: 37°C
  Growth strain: NEB Stable
  Copy number: High Copy
Gene/Insert
  Gene/Insert name: MS2-AID*
Terms and licenses: Academic/Nonprofit Terms; Industry Terms: Not Available to Industry
Depositor comments: Please visit https://doi.org/10.1101/2024.11.18.621003 for the bioRxiv preprint.
How to cite: pGH518 was a gift from Gaelen Hess (Addgene plasmid # 230836 ; http://n2t.net/addgene:230836 ; RRID:Addgene_230836)
